Addgene plasmid #74351: pISH-Pbx2
Purpose: Use to synthesize riboprobes for in situ hybridization (ISH) probe for Pbx2. Not for gene expression.
Depositing lab: Peter Mombaerts. Depositing organization: Max Planck Research Unit for Neurogenetics. Publication: Expression of homeobox genes in the mouse olfactory epithelium. Parrilla M, Chang I, Degl'Innocenti A, Omura M. J Comp Neurol. 2016 Oct 1;524(14):2713-39. doi: 10.1002/cne.24051. Epub 2016 Jun 19. PubMed 27243442.
Backbone
  Vector backbone: pGEM-T easy
  Backbone manufacturer: Promega
  Backbone size w/o insert (bp): 3015
Growth in bacteria
  Bacterial resistance: Ampicillin, 100 μg/mL
  Growth temperature: 37°C
  Growth strain: DH5alpha
  Copy number: High Copy
Gene/Insert
  Gene/Insert name: pre B cell leukemia homeobox 2 (alt name: Pbx2)
  Species: M. musculus (mouse)
  Insert size (bp): 891
  GenBank ID: NM_017463.2
  Entrez Gene: Pbx2 (a.k.a. AU043397, G17)
  Cloning method: Unknown
  Sequencing primers: 5′ SP6; 3′ T7
Terms and licenses: Academic/Nonprofit Terms; Industry Terms: Not Available to Industry
Depositor comments: SpeI digestion and T7 RNA polymerase for antisense probe
How to cite: pISH-Pbx2 was a gift from Peter Mombaerts (Addgene plasmid # 74351 ; http://n2t.net/addgene:74351 ; RRID:Addgene_74351)
