[The description below was written by a language model from this plasmid's Addgene catalogue record and pLannotate feature annotations shown in this document.]
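Description:
pISH-Pbx2 is an in vitro transcription template plasmid built on the Promega pGEM-T Easy cloning vector. It carries an 891 bp fragment of mouse Pbx2 (pre B cell leukemia homeobox 2) cDNA. It is intended solely for making riboprobes for in situ hybridization and is explicitly not an expression construct. The assembled sequence is about 3.9 kb, consistent with the roughly 3 kb backbone plus the insert. It replicates in E. coli at high copy from a ColE1/pUC-type origin, with ampicillin selection provided by the β-lactamase gene and its own promoter. An f1 phage origin is also present, which in principle allows single-stranded DNA production.

The Pbx2 fragment sits in the multiple cloning site between opposing bacteriophage T7 and SP6 promoters, so either strand can be transcribed as run-off RNA after linearization on the appropriate side. According to the depositor, linearizing with SpeI and transcribing with T7 RNA polymerase gives the antisense probe. The record does not describe the sense (control) configuration, though the SP6 promoter lies on the other flank. The insert interrupts the lacZα region of the backbone, whose remnants are annotated together with the lac promoter, lac operator and CAP binding site; these are leftovers of the blue/white screening system. The automated annotation identifies only about 300 bp of the insert as Pbx2 coding sequence, so the rest may be untranslated transcript sequence. A short adjacent hit to a hornet peptide is almost certainly a spurious match. The probe was deposited in connection with a survey of homeobox gene expression in the mouse olfactory epithelium.
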