Features (pLannotate 1.2.2; 14 found; start..end, strand, type, name):
    648..953     -  CDS            Pbx2 (fragment): PBX2_MOUSE - Experimental evidence at protein level: Swiss-Prot protein existence level 1. Transcriptional activator that binds the sequence 5'- ATCAATCAA-3'. Activates transcription of PF4 in complex with MEIS1 (By similarity). From Mus musculus (Mouse).
    959..1021    -  CDS            VESPI_VESMG (fragment): Experimental evidence at protein level: Swiss-Prot protein existence level 1. Shows contractile activity on isolated ileum smooth muscle. From Vespa magnifica (Hornet).
   1033..1051    -  promoter       SP6 promoter: promoter for bacteriophage SP6 RNA polymerase
   1093..1109    -  protein_bind   lac operator: The lac repressor binds to the lac operator to inhibit transcription in E. coli. This inhibition can be relieved by adding lactose or isopropyl-β-D-thiogalactopyranoside (IPTG). lac repressor encoded by lacI
   1117..1147    -  promoter       lac promoter: promoter for the E. coli lac operon
   1162..1183    -  protein_bind   CAP binding site: CAP binding activates transcription in the presence of cAMP. E. coli catabolite activator protein
   1196..1288    -  CDS            lacI (fragment): lac repressor; lacI; The lac repressor binds to the lac operator to inhibit transcription in E. coli. This inhibition can be relieved by adding lactose or isopropyl-β-D-thiogalactopyranoside (IPTG).
   1471..2059    -  rep_origin     ori: high-copy-number ColE1/pMB1/pBR322/pUC origin of replication
   2230..3090    -  CDS            AmpR: β-lactamase; bla; confers resistance to ampicillin, carbenicillin, and related antibiotics
   3091..3195    -  promoter       AmpR promoter: bla
   3222..3272    +  misc_feature   bom (fragment): basis of mobility region from pBR322
   3300..3728    -  rep_origin     f1 ori (sequence partly withheld): f1 bacteriophage origin of replication; arrow indicates direction of (+) strand synthesis
   3732..3889    -  CDS            lacZα (fragment): LacZα fragment of β-galactosidase; lacZ fragment
   3892..2       +  promoter       T7 promoter (across the origin): promoter for bacteriophage T7 RNA polymerase
>Addgene plasmid #74351 | pISH-Pbx2 | addgene full sequence | sequence record 146368 | Addgene assembled sequence
GGGCGAATTGGGCCCGACGTCGCATGCTCCCGGCCGCCATGGCGGCCGCGGGAATTCGATTAAAAGTCCA
ACTCCAAAGCCTAGTCAACAGTTTTCTAAAGTAGCAGAAACTCCCTCCGAGGTAGATATCCGAGTCAGAC
ACTCTTGTCCACCGAGCGGTTCTATTGGTTTAAGATGAGCTGCGTATGAGGTAATAAAGCCGTCTGGAGG
GGCAGGAGGTGGGGGTGCATGGGGGAGGGGGTGTTGGCCCAGGGCCTCTGTCCAAGAGTCCCCATTTTTG
GCATCTCTGGGTCGGGCAGGGCTGACATCTCCAGATTCCAGAGTATATAAGTGGGGTGGGGAACAGAAGT
AGGAGGAGTCCAAGACAAACACAACTGGTGTTAGGTTGTAGATTTAAGAGAGACATCTGAGAAATAGGTA
TCTGGTTTTGGTGAGAGGTGAGACGAAAAAAAGAAAGAAGAAATGGGGACACCCCACTCTCCCTGCCGTG
TTGTCAGCACCCCAGCACCAAGCGTCTGGTCGGGGAGGGCACAACCCCAATCGCCCTCTGTTTTGTGCTT
CTGTGGGGTTTGTCCTCTAGATGCCCAGAGTCCTTAAGAGTTGCCTGGTGGAAGCCCCTAGCCCCGCGAC
CTTGAGGGGCAAGGCCAGTTGGAGGTGTCAGAGTGAACACTTCCTGGTCCCTCTGTCGGGGATGTCACCG
AGGACGGGGTCACAGCCTCCTGCCAGCCACCATTGGCCCGAATTTCTCGAGGACTGTATATCTGACCTCC
CCCAATGTTATCCCCGTAGCTCCCCGGCCCCATCGAGTGTCGGAGTGATTCCACCTGGGAAGCAGGGTAG
GAATCGCCATTGAGCCCGGGCATCCCCAGAAACATGTCTCCGGATCCTGAGAGATTGAAAGAGCCGCCAG
AGCCTGCAGAGGAAGGGGGCGTTGGAGAGCTGGTGCGGCTGTAATCACTAGTGAATTCGCGGCCGCCTGC
AGGTCGACCATATGGGAGAGCTCCCAACGCGTTGGATGCATAGCTTGAGTATTCTATAGTGTCACCTAAA
TAGCTTGGCGTAATCATGGTCATAGCTGTTTCCTGTGTGAAATTGTTATCCGCTCACAATTCCACACAAC
ATACGAGCCGGAAGCATAAAGTGTAAAGCCTGGGGTGCCTAATGAGTGAGCTAACTCACATTAATTGCGT
TGCGCTCACTGCCCGCTTTCCAGTCGGGAAACCTGTCGTGCCAGCTGCATTAATGAATCGGCCAACGCGC
GGGGAGAGGCGGTTTGCGTATTGGGCGCTCTTCCGCTTCCTCGCTCACTGACTCGCTGCGCTCGGTCGTT
CGGCTGCGGCGAGCGGTATCAGCTCACTCAAAGGCGGTAATACGGTTATCCACAGAATCAGGGGATAACG
CAGGAAAGAACATGTGAGCAAAAGGCCAGCAAAAGGCCAGGAACCGTAAAAAGGCCGCGTTGCTGGCGTT
TTTCCATAGGCTCCGCCCCCCTGACGAGCATCACAAAAATCGACGCTCAAGTCAGAGGTGGCGAAACCCG
ACAGGACTATAAAGATACCAGGCGTTTCCCCCTGGAAGCTCCCTCGTGCGCTCTCCTGTTCCGACCCTGC
CGCTTACCGGATACCTGTCCGCCTTTCTCCCTTCGGGAAGCGTGGCGCTTTCTCATAGCTCACGCTGTAG
GTATCTCAGTTCGGTGTAGGTCGTTCGCTCCAAGCTGGGCTGTGTGCACGAACCCCCCGTTCAGCCCGAC
CGCTGCGCCTTATCCGGTAACTATCGTCTTGAGTCCAACCCGGTAAGACACGACTTATCGCCACTGGCAG
CAGCCACTGGTAACAGGATTAGCAGAGCGAGGTATGTAGGCGGTGCTACAGAGTTCTTGAAGTGGTGGCC
TAACTACGGCTACACTAGAAGAACAGTATTTGGTATCTGCGCTCTGCTGAAGCCAGTTACCTTCGGAAAA
AGAGTTGGTAGCTCTTGATCCGGCAAACAAACCACCGCTGGTAGCGGTGGTTTTTTTGTTTGCAAGCAGC
AGATTACGCGCAGAAAAAAAGGATCTCAAGAAGATCCTTTGATCTTTTCTACGGGGTCTGACGCTCAGTG
GAACGAAAACTCACGTTAAGGGATTTTGGTCATGAGATTATCAAAAAGGATCTTCACCTAGATCCTTTTA
AATTAAAAATGAAGTTTTAAATCAATCTAAAGTATATATGAGTAAACTTGGTCTGACAGTTACCAATGCT
TAATCAGTGAGGCACCTATCTCAGCGATCTGTCTATTTCGTTCATCCATAGTTGCCTGACTCCCCGTCGT
GTAGATAACTACGATACGGGAGGGCTTACCATCTGGCCCCAGTGCTGCAATGATACCGCGAGACCCACGC
TCACCGGCTCCAGATTTATCAGCAATAAACCAGCCAGCCGGAAGGGCCGAGCGCAGAAGTGGTCCTGCAA
CTTTATCCGCCTCCATCCAGTCTATTAATTGTTGCCGGGAAGCTAGAGTAAGTAGTTCGCCAGTTAATAG
TTTGCGCAACGTTGTTGCCATTGCTACAGGCATCGTGGTGTCACGCTCGTCGTTTGGTATGGCTTCATTC
AGCTCCGGTTCCCAACGATCAAGGCGAGTTACATGATCCCCCATGTTGTGCAAAAAAGCGGTTAGCTCCT
TCGGTCCTCCGATCGTTGTCAGAAGTAAGTTGGCCGCAGTGTTATCACTCATGGTTATGGCAGCACTGCA
TAATTCTCTTACTGTCATGCCATCCGTAAGATGCTTTTCTGTGACTGGTGAGTACTCAACCAAGTCATTC
TGAGAATAGTGTATGCGGCGACCGAGTTGCTCTTGCCCGGCGTCAATACGGGATAATACCGCGCCACATA
GCAGAACTTTAAAAGTGCTCATCATTGGAAAACGTTCTTCGGGGCGAAAACTCTCAAGGATCTTACCGCT
GTTGAGATCCAGTTCGATGTAACCCACTCGTGCACCCAACTGATCTTCAGCATCTTTTACTTTCACCAGC
GTTTCTGGGTGAGCAAAAACAGGAAGGCAAAATGCCGCAAAAAAGGGAATAAGGGCGACACGGAAATGTT
GAATACTCATACTCTTCCTTTTTCAATATTATTGAAGCATTTATCAGGGTTATTGTCTCATGAGCGGATA
CATATTTGAATGTATTTAGAAAAATAAACAAATAGGGGTTCCGCGCACATTTCCCCGAAAAGTGCCACCT
GATGCGGTGTGAAATACCGCACAGATGCGTAAGGAGAAAATACCGCATCAGGAAATTGTAAGCGTTAATA
TTTTGTTAAAATTCGCGTTAAATTTTTGTTAAATCAGCTCATTTTTTAACCAATAGGCCGAAATCGGCAA
AATCCCTTATAAATCAAAAGAATAGACCGAGATAGGGT
[37 nt withheld, positions 3399-3435]
AAAGAACGTGGACTCCAACGTCAAAGG
[49 nt withheld, positions 3463-3511]
T
[91 nt withheld, positions 3513-3603]
G
[124 nt withheld, positions 3605-3728]
CCATTCGCCATTCAGGCTGCGCAACTGTTGGGAAGGGCGATCGGTGCGGGCCTCTTCGCTATTACGCCAG
CTGGCGAAAGGGGGATGTGCTGCAAGGCGATTAAGTTGGGTAACGCCAGGGTTTTCCCAGTCACGACGTT
GTAAAACGACGGCCAGTGAATTGTAATACGACTCACTATA
