>Addgene plasmid #74351 | pISH-Pbx2 | depositor partial sequence | sequence record 140227 | insert
ACAGCCGCACCAGCTCTCCAACGCCCCCTTCCTCTGCAGGCTCTGGCGGCTCTTTCAATCTCTCAGGATC
CGGAGACATGTTTCTGGGGATGCCCGGGCTCAATGGCGATTCCTACCCTGCTTCCCAGGTGGAATCACTC
CGACACTCGATGGGGCCGGGGAGCTACGGGGATAACATTGGGGGAGGTCAGATATACAGTCCTCGAGAAA
TTCGGGCCAATGGTGGCTGGCAGGAGGCTGTGACCCCGTCCTCGGTGACATCCCCGACAGAGGGACCAGG
AAGTGTTCACTCTGACACCTCCAACTGGCCTTGCCCCTCAAGGTCGCGGGGCTAGGGGCTTCCACCAGGC
AACTCTTAAGGACTCTGGGCATCTAGAGGACAAACCCCACAGAAGCACAAAACAGAGGGCGATTGGGGTT
GTGCCCTCCCCGACCAGACGCTTGGTGCTGGGGTGCTGACAACACGGCAGGGAGAGTGGGGTGTCCCCAT
TTCTTCTTTCTTTTTTTCGTCTCACCTCTCACCAAAACCAGATACCTATTTCTCAGATGTCTCTCTTAAA
TCTACAACCTAACACCAGTTGTGTTTGTCTTGGACTCCTCCTACTTCTGTTCCCCACCCCACTTATATAC
TCTGGAATCTGGAGATGTCAGCCCTGCCCGACCCAGAGATGCCAAAAATGGGGACTCTTGGACAGAGGCC
CTGGGCCAACACCCCCTCCCCCATGCACCCCCACCTCCTGCCCCTCCAGACGGCTTTATTACCTCATACG
CAGCTCATCTTAAACCAATAGAACCGCTCGGTGGACAAGAGTGTCTGACTCGGATATCTACCTCGGAGGG
AGTTTCTGCTACTTTAGAAAACTGTTGACTAGGCTTTGGAGTTGGACTTT
