>Addgene plasmid #74351 | pISH-Pbx2 | addgene partial sequence | sequence record 141945 | SP6 5'-ATTTAGGTGACACTATAG-3'
ACTCTCCCATATGGTCGACCTGCAGGCGGCCGCGAATTCACTAGTGATTACAGCCGCACCAGCTCTCCAA
CGCCCCCTTCCTCTGCAGGCTCTGGCGGCTCTTTCAATCTCTCAGGATCCGGAGACATGTTTCTGGGGAT
GCCCGGGCTCAATGGCGATTCCTACCCTGCTTCCCAGGTGGAATCACTCCGACACTCGATGGGGCCGGGG
AGCTACGGGGATAACATTGGGGGAGGTCAGATATACAGTCCTCGAGAAATTCGGGCCAATGGTGGCTGGC
AGGAGGCTGTGACCCCGTCCTCGGTGACATCCCCGACAGAGGGACCAGGAAGTGTTCACTCTGACACCTC
CAACTGGCCTTGCCCCTCAAGGTCGCGGGGCTAGGGGCTTCCACCAGGCAACTCTTAAGGACTCTGGGCA
TCTAGAGGACAAACCCCACAGAAGCACAAAACAGAGGGCGATTGGGGTTGTGCCCTCCCCGACCAGACGC
TTGGTGCTGGGGTGCTGACAACACGGCAGGGAGAGTGGGGTGTCCCCATTTCTTCTTTCTTTTTTTCGTC
TCACCTCTCACCAAAACCAGATACCTATTTCTCAGATGTCTCTCTTAAATCTACAACCTAACACCAGTTG
TGTTTGTCTTGGACTCCTCCTACTTCTGTTCCCCACCCCACTTATATACTCTGGAATCTGGAGATGTCAG
CCCTGCCCGACCCAGAGATGCCAAAAATGGGGACTCTTGGACAGAGGCCCTGGGCCAACACCCCCTCCCC
CATGCACCCCCACCTCCTGCCCCTCCAGACGGCTTTATTACCTCATACGCAGCTCATCTTAAACCAATAG
AACCGCTCGGTGGACAAGAGTGTCTGACTCGGATATCTACCTCGGAGGGAGTTTCTGCTACTTTAGAAAA
CTGTTGACTAGGCTTTGGAGTTGGACTTTTAATCGAA
